Addgene plasmid #56494: mWasabi-Annexin-12
Depositing lab: Michael Davidson. Depositing organization: Florida State University, Tallahassee.
Backbone
  Vector backbone: mWasabi
  Backbone size w/o insert (bp): 4750
  Vector type: Mammalian Expression
  Selectable markers: Neomycin (select with G418)
Growth in bacteria
  Bacterial resistance: Kanamycin, 50 μg/mL
  Growth temperature: 37°C
  Growth strain: DH5alpha
  Copy number: High Copy
Gene/Insert
  Gene/Insert name: Annexin (A4) (alt name: NM_001153.3)
  Species: H. sapiens (human)
  Entrez Gene: ANXA4 (a.k.a. ANX4, HEL-S-274, P32.5, PAP-II, PIG28, PP4-X, ZAP36)
  Promoter: CMV
  Tag / fusion protein: mWasabi (N terminal on backbone)
  Cloning method: Unknown
  Sequencing primers: 5′ CMV-F; 3′ SV40pA-R
Terms and licenses: Academic/Nonprofit Terms; Industry Terms: Not Available to Industry
Depositor comments: . Excitation = 493; Emission = 509
How to cite: mWasabi-Annexin-12 was a gift from Michael Davidson (Addgene plasmid # 56494 ; http://n2t.net/addgene:56494 ; RRID:Addgene_56494)
