[The description below was written by a language model from this plasmid's Addgene catalogue record.]
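Description:
mWasabi-Annexin-12 is a mammalian expression plasmid that produces human annexin A4 (ANXA4) fused to the green fluorescent protein mWasabi. It is built on an mWasabi backbone of about 4.75 kb (excluding the insert) and is maintained as a high-copy plasmid in E. coli under kanamycin selection. For mammalian cells the record lists a neomycin marker, which allows G418 selection of stably transfected populations. No feature table is provided, so the origin of replication and the promoter driving the resistance cassette are not stated. The listed 3′ sequencing primer does point to an SV40 polyadenylation signal downstream of the fusion.

Expression of the fusion is driven by the CMV promoter, a strong constitutive promoter in most mammalian cell lines. mWasabi is recorded as an N-terminal tag supplied by the backbone, so the annexin A4 coding sequence sits downstream of the fluorescent protein and is translated as a single mWasabi–annexin A4 polypeptide. The "12" in the name may refer to the length of the linker between the two parts, but the record does not explain it, and the cloning method is listed as unknown. The depositor gives an excitation maximum of 493 nm and an emission maximum of 509 nm, which suits the fusion to standard green (GFP/FITC-type) filter sets.

Annexins are calcium-dependent phospholipid-binding proteins that associate with membranes. The record does not state a purpose, but a fusion like this would typically be used for live- or fixed-cell fluorescence imaging of annexin A4 localisation and dynamics, or as a green fluorescent marker for that localisation pattern.
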