>Addgene plasmid #56494 | mWasabi-Annexin-12 | depositor partial sequence | sequence record 87388 | insert sequence
GACGTCAGATCCGCTAGCGCTACCGGTCGCCACCATGGTGAGCAAGGGCGAGGAGACCACAATGGGCGTA
ATCAAGCCCGACATGAAGATCAAGCTGAAGATGGAGGGCAACGTGAATGGCCACGCCTTCGTGATCGAGG
GCGAGGGCGAGGGCAAGCCCTACGACGGCACCAACACCATCAACCTGGAGGTGAAGGAGGGAGCCCCCCT
GCCCTTCTCCTACGACATTCTGACCACCGCGTTCAGTTACGGCAACAGGGCCTTCACCAAGTACCCCGAC
GACATCCCCAACTACTTCAAGCAGTCCTTCCCCGAGGGCTACTCTTGGGAGCGCACCATGACCTTCGAGG
ACAAGGGCATCGTGAAGGTGAAGTCCGACATCTCCATGGAGGAGGACTCCTTCATCTACGAGATACACCT
CAAGGGCGAGAACTTCCCCCCCAACGGCCCCGTGATGCAGAAGGAGACCACCGGCTGGGACGCCTCCACC
GAGAGGATGTACGTGCGCGACGGCGTGCTGAAGGGCGACGTCAAGATGAAGCTGCTGCTGGAGGGCGGCG
GCCACCACCGCGTTGACTTCAAGACCATCTACAGGGCCAAGAAGGCGGTGAAGCTGCCCGACTATCACTT
TGTGGACCACCGCATCGAGATCCTGAACCACGACAAGGACTACAACAAGGTGACCGTTTACGAGATCGCC
GTGGCCCGCAACTCCACCGACGGCATGGACGAGCTGTACAAGTCCGGACTCAGATCTCGAGCTCAAGCTT
CGAATTCTATGGCCATGGCAACCAAAGGAGGTACTGTCAAAGCTGCTTCAGGATTCAATGCCATGGAAGA
TGCCCAGACCCTGAGGAAGGCCATGAAAGGGCTCGGCACCGATGAAGACGCCATTATTAGCGTCCTTGCC
TACCGCAACACCGCCCAGCGCCAGGAGATCAGGACAGCCTACAAGAGCACCATCGGCAGGGACTTGATAG
ACGACCTGAAGTCAGAACTGAGTGGCAACTTCGAGCAGGTGATTGTGGGGATGATGACGCCCACGGTGCT
GTATGACGTGCAAGAGCTGCGAAGGGCCATGAAGGGAGCCGGCACTGATGAGGGCTGCCTAATTGAGATC
CTGGCCTCCCGGACCCCTGAGGAGATCCGGCGCATAAGCCAAACCTACCAGCAGCAATATGGACGGAGCC
TTGAAGATGACATTCGCTCTGACACATCGTTCATGTTCCAGCGAGTGCTGGTGTCTCTGTCAGCTGGTGG
GAGGGATGAAGGAAATTATCTGGACGATGCTCTCGTGAGACAGGATGCCCAGGACCTGTATGAGGCTGGA
GAGAAGAAATGGGGGACAGATGAGGTGAAATTTCTAACTGTTCTCTGTTCCCGGAACCGAAATCACCTGT
TGCATGTGTTTGATGAATACAAAAGGATATCACAGAAGGATATTGAACAGAGTATTAAATCTGAAACATC
TGGTAGCTTTGAAGATGCTCTGCTGGCTATAGTAAAGTGCATGAGGAACAAATCTGCATATTTTGCTGAA
AAGCTCTATAAATCGATGAAGGGCTTGGGCACCGATGATAACACCCTCATCAGAGTGATGGTTTCTCGAG
CAGAAATTGACATGTTGGATATCCGGGCACACTTCAAGAGACTCTATGGAAAGTCTCTGTACTCGTTCAT
CAAGGGTGACACATCTGGAGACTACAGGAAAGTACTGCTTGTTCTCTGTGGAGGAGATGATTAAGGATCC
ACCGGATCTAGATAACTGATCATAATCAGCCATACCACATTG
