>Addgene plasmid #56494 | mWasabi-Annexin-12 | addgene partial sequence | sequence record 133030 | CMV-F 5'-CGCAAATGGGCGGTAGGCGTG-3'
CCGTCAGATCCGCTAGCGCTACCGGTCGCCACCATGGTGAGCAAGGGCGAGGAGACCACAATGGGCGTAA
TCAAGCCCGACATGAAGATCAAGCTGAAGATGGAGGGCAACGTGAATGGCCACGCCTTCGTGATCGAGGG
CGAGGGCGAGGGCAAGCCCTACGACGGCACCAACACCATCAACCTGGAGGTGAAGGAGGGAGCCCCCCTG
CCCTTCTCCTACGACATTCTGACCACCGCGTTCAGTTACGGCAACAGGGCCTTCACCAAGTACCCCGACG
ACATCCCCAACTACTTCAAGCAGTCCTTCCCCGAGGGCTACTCTTGGGAGCGCACCATGACCTTCGAGGA
CAAGGGCATCGTGAAGGTGAAGTCCGACATCTCCATGGAGGAGGACTCCTTCATCTACGAGATACACCTC
AAGGGCGAGAACTTCCCCCCCAACGGCCCCGTGATGCAGAAGGAGACCACCGGCTGGGACGCCTCCACCG
AGAGGATGTACGTGCGCGACGGCGTGCTGAAGGGCGACGTCAAGATGAAGCTGCTGCTGGAGGGCGGCGG
CCACCACCGCGTTGACTTCAAGACCATCTACAGGGCCAAGAAGGCGGTGAAGCTGCCCGACTATCACTTT
GTGGACCACCGCATCGAGATCCTGAACCACGACAAGGACTACAACAAGGTGACCGTTTACGAGATCGCCG
TGGCCCGCAACTCCACCGACGGCATGGACGAGCTGTACAAGTCCGGACTCAGATCTCGAGCTCAAGCTTC
GAATTCTATGGCCATGGCAACCAAA
