>Addgene plasmid #56494 | mWasabi-Annexin-12 | addgene partial sequence | sequence record 133218 | SV40pA-R 5'-GAAATTTGTGATGCTATTGC-3'
CAACAACAATTGCATTCATTTTATGTTTCAGGTTCAGGGGGAGGTGTGGGAGGTTTTTTAAAGCAAGTAA
AACCTCTACAAATGTGGTATGGCTGATTATGATCAGTTATCTAGATCCGGTGGATCCTTAATCATCTCCT
CCACAGAGAACAAGCAGTACTTTCCTGTAGTCTCCAGATGTGTCACCCTTGATGAACGAGTACAGAGACT
TTCCATAGAGTCTCTTGAAGTGTGCCCGGATATCCAACATGTCAATTTCTGCTCGAGAAACCATCACTCT
GATGAGGGTGTTATCATCGGTGCCCAAGCCCTTCATCGATTTATAGAGCTTTTCAGCAAAATATGCAGAT
TTGTTCCTCATGCACTTTACTATAGCCAGCAGAGCATCTTCAAAGCTACCAGATGTTTCAGATTTAATAC
TCTGTTCAATATCCTTCTGTGATATCCTTTTGTATTCATCAAACACATGCAACAGGTGATTTCGGTTCCG
GGAACAGAGAACAGTTAGAAATTTCACCTCATCTGTCCCCCATTTCTTCTCTCCAGCCTCATACAGGTCC
TGGGCATCCTGTCTCACGAGAGCATCGTCCAGATAATTTCCTTCATCCCTCCCACCAGCTGACAGAGACA
CCAGCACTCGCTGGAACATGAACGATGTGTCAGAGCGAATGTCATCTTCAAGGCTCCGTCCATATTGCTG
CTGGTAGGTTTGGCTTATGCGCCGGATCTCCTCAGGGGT
